Addgene plasmid #103368: LSB-hsa-miR-222-5p
Purpose: Used to sense miRNA activity using fluorescence based tools. hsa-miR-222-5p target in 3' UTR of of mKate. miRNA activity can be measured by the repression of mKate2 relative to EBFP2 fluorescent proteins . Plasmid is inherently unstable; please see Depositor Comments
Depositing lab: Ron Weiss. Depositing organization: Massachusetts Institute of Technology. Publication: A mixed antagonistic/synergistic miRNA repression model enables accurate predictions of multi-input miRNA sensor activity. Gam JJ, Babb J, Weiss R. Nat Commun. 2018 Jun 22;9(1):2430. doi: 10.1038/s41467-018-04575-0. PubMed 29934631.
Backbone
  Vector backbone: Low Sensor Backbone (LSB)
  Vector type: Mammalian Expression, Synthetic Biology
Growth in bacteria
  Bacterial resistance: Ampicillin and Kanamycin, 100 & 50 μg/mL
  Growth temperature: 30°C
  Growth strain: NEB Stable
  Copy number: High Copy
Gene/Insert
  Gene/Insert name: hsa-miR-222-5p target
  Species: H. sapiens (human)
  Entrez Gene: MIR222 (a.k.a. MIRN222, miRNA222, mir-222)
  Promoter: EF-1a
  Cloning method: Gibson Cloning
Terms and licenses: Academic/Nonprofit Terms; Industry Terms: Not Available to Industry
Depositor comments: Please note that this plasmid is inherently unstable due to a repeating poly A element. We recommend performing a diagnostic digest on multiple colonies upon receipt. The depositors would like to note the presence of several discrepancies between the depositor sequence and physical plasmid sequence. In particular, the sequences upstream and downstream of the puromycin coding region have 10 bp insertions which do not affect the ability to perform puromycin selection. The sequences for those regions within the physical plasmids are as follows: Upstream of Puro: GAATTCGACCGCCTGTCTCAAGGTGCCACC; Downstream of Puro: GCTTTGAGACTACGCGTGAATTCACTCCTC.
How to cite: LSB-hsa-miR-222-5p was a gift from Ron Weiss (Addgene plasmid # 103368 ; http://n2t.net/addgene:103368 ; RRID:Addgene_103368)
