[The description below was written by a language model from this plasmid's Addgene catalogue record and pLannotate feature annotations shown in this document.]
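Description:
LSB-hsa-miR-222-5p is a mammalian expression and synthetic-biology plasmid built on the Low Sensor Backbone (LSB) and designed to report the activity of the human microRNA miR-222-5p by fluorescence. The depositor sequence is about 11 kb. It replicates in E. coli from a high-copy ColE1/pUC-type origin and carries both a β-lactamase gene and an aph(3')-Ia kanamycin resistance gene, so it is selected with ampicillin and kanamycin together.

The payload consists of two parallel transcription units in the same orientation. Each is driven by the human EF-1α core promoter with its intron A and ends in a rabbit β-globin polyadenylation signal. Both are flanked by attB4, attB1 and attB2 Gateway recombination scars left over from assembly. The first unit encodes the red fluorescent protein mKate2, and according to the record the hsa-miR-222-5p target lies in its 3' UTR, although the target site itself is not annotated in the feature table. The second unit encodes the blue protein EBFP2, which has no target site and acts as an internal reference for delivery and expression. When miR-222-5p is active in a transfected cell, it represses the mKate2 transcript, so the drop in mKate2 relative to EBFP2 gives a ratiometric readout of miRNA activity.

A puromycin N-acetyltransferase gene with a third β-globin poly(A) signal allows puromycin selection in mammalian cells, though no promoter for it is annotated. The depositor warns that the repeated poly(A) elements make the plasmid inherently unstable. The physical plasmid also differs from the deposited sequence by short insertions flanking the puromycin coding region, which are reported not to impair selection.
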