Features (pLannotate 1.2.2; 28 found; start..end, strand, type, name):
     87..675     -  rep_origin     ori: high-copy-number ColE1/pMB1/pBR322/pUC origin of replication
    846..1706    -  CDS            AmpR: β-lactamase; bla; confers resistance to ampicillin, carbenicillin, and related antibiotics
   1707..1778    -  promoter       AmpR promoter: bla
   1857..2456    +  CDS            PuroR: puromycin N-acetyltransferase; pac from Streptomyces alboniger; confers resistance to puromycin
   2461..2541    +  CDS            HBB (fragment): HBB_PONPY - Experimental evidence at transcript level: Swiss-Prot protein existence level 2. Involved in oxygen transport from the lung to the various peripheral tissues. From Pongo pygmaeus (Bornean orangutan).
   2612..2667    +  polyA_signal   β-globin poly(A) signal: rabbit β-globin polyadenylation signal (Gil and Proudfoot, 1987)
   3646..3666    +  protein_bind   attB4: mutant version of attB; core recombination site for the Gateway® BP reaction BP Clonase™
   3734..3945    +  promoter       EF-1α core promoter: core promoter for human elongation factor EF-1α
   3946..4884    +  intron         EF-1α intron A: intron upstream of the start codon of human EF-1α
   4911..4931    +  protein_bind   attB1: mutant version of attB; core recombination site for the Gateway® BP reaction BP Clonase™
   4951..5646    +  CDS            mKate2: mKate2 is a basic (constitutively fluorescent) red fluorescent protein published in 2009, derived from Entacmaea quadricolor. It is reported to be a rapidly-maturing monomer with moderate acid sensitivity.
   5666..5690    -  protein_bind   attB2: mutant version of attB; recombination site for the Gateway® BP reaction BP Clonase™
   5834..5908    +  CDS            HBB (fragment): HBB_PONPY - Experimental evidence at transcript level: Swiss-Prot protein existence level 2. Involved in oxygen transport from the lung to the various peripheral tissues. From Pongo pygmaeus (Bornean orangutan).
   5979..6034    +  polyA_signal   β-globin poly(A) signal: rabbit β-globin polyadenylation signal (Gil and Proudfoot, 1987)
   6418..6443    +  misc_feature   SA: splice acceptor site
   7115..7135    +  protein_bind   attB4: mutant version of attB; core recombination site for the Gateway® BP reaction BP Clonase™
   7203..7414    +  promoter       EF-1α core promoter: core promoter for human elongation factor EF-1α
   7415..8353    +  intron         EF-1α intron A: intron upstream of the start codon of human EF-1α
   8380..8400    +  protein_bind   attB1: mutant version of attB; core recombination site for the Gateway® BP reaction BP Clonase™
   8411..9127    +  CDS            EBFP2: EBFP2 is a basic (constitutively fluorescent) blue fluorescent protein published in 2007, derived from Aequorea victoria. It is reported to be a rapidly-maturing monomer with moderate acid sensitivity.
   9135..9159    -  protein_bind   attB2: mutant version of attB; recombination site for the Gateway® BP reaction BP Clonase™
   9163..9243    +  CDS            HBB (fragment): HBB_PONPY - Experimental evidence at transcript level: Swiss-Prot protein existence level 2. Involved in oxygen transport from the lung to the various peripheral tissues. From Pongo pygmaeus (Bornean orangutan).
   9314..9369    +  polyA_signal   β-globin poly(A) signal: rabbit β-globin polyadenylation signal (Gil and Proudfoot, 1987)
   9752..9774    -  protein_bind   lac operator (fragment): The lac repressor binds to the lac operator to inhibit transcription in E. coli. This inhibition can be relieved by adding lactose or isopropyl-β-D-thiogalactopyranoside (IPTG). lac repressor encoded by lacI
   9778..9808    -  promoter       lac promoter: promoter for the E. coli lac operon
   9823..9844    -  protein_bind   CAP binding site: CAP binding activates transcription in the presence of cAMP. E. coli catabolite activator protein
   9857..9896    -  CDS            lacI (fragment): lac repressor; lacI; The lac repressor binds to the lac operator to inhibit transcription in E. coli. This inhibition can be relieved by adding lactose or isopropyl-β-D-thiogalactopyranoside (IPTG).
  10069..10878   +  CDS            KanR: aminoglycoside phosphotransferase; aph(3')-Ia; confers resistance to kanamycin in bacteria or G418 (Geneticin®) in eukaryotes
>Addgene plasmid #103368 | LSB-hsa-miR-222-5p | depositor full sequence | sequence record 195785 | Full Sequence
AATTGAGGGGATAACGCAGGAAAGAACATGTGAGCAAAAGGCCAGCAAAAGGCCAGGAACCGTAAAAAGG
CCGCGTTGCTGGCGTTTTTCCATAGGCTCCGCCCCCCTGACGAGCATCACAAAAATCGACGCTCAAGTCA
GAGGTGGCGAAACCCGACAGGACTATAAAGATACCAGGCGTTTCCCCCTGGAAGCTCCCTCGTGCGCTCT
CCTGTTCCGACCCTGCCGCTTACCGGATACCTGTCCGCCTTTCTCCCTTCGGGAAGCGTGGCGCTTTCTC
ATAGCTCACGCTGTAGGTATCTCAGTTCGGTGTAGGTCGTTCGCTCCAAGCTGGGCTGTGTGCACGAACC
CCCCGTTCAGCCCGACCGCTGCGCCTTATCCGGTAACTATCGTCTTGAGTCCAACCCGGTAAGACACGAC
TTATCGCCACTGGCAGCAGCCACTGGTAACAGGATTAGCAGAGCGAGGTATGTAGGCGGTGCTACAGAGT
TCTTGAAGTGGTGGCCTAACTACGGCTACACTAGAAGAACAGTATTTGGTATCTGCGCTCTGCTGAAGCC
AGTTACCTTCGGAAAAAGAGTTGGTAGCTCTTGATCCGGCAAACAAACCACCGCTGGTAGCGGTGGTTTT
TTTGTTTGCAAGCAGCAGATTACGCGCAGAAAAAAAGGATCTCAAGAAGATCCTTTGATCTTTTCTACGG
GGTCTGACGCTCAGTGGAACGAAAACTCACGTTAAGGGATTTTGGTCATGAGATTATCAAAAAGGATCTT
CACCTAGATCCTTTTAAATTAAAAATGAAGTTTTAAATCAATCTAAAGTATATATGAGTAAACTTGGTCT
GACAGTTACCAATGCTTAATCAGTGAGGCACCTATCTCAGCGATCTGTCTATTTCGTTCATCCATAGTTG
CCTGACTCCCCGTCGTGTAGATAACTACGATACGGGAGGGCTTACCATCTGGCCCCAGTGCTGCAATGAT
ACCGCGAGAACCACGCTCACCGGCTCCAGATTTATCAGCAATAAACCAGCCAGCCGGAAGGGCCGAGCGC
AGAAGTGGTCCTGCAACTTTATCCGCCTCCATCCAGTCTATTAATTGTTGCCGGGAAGCTAGAGTAAGTA
GTTCGCCAGTTAATAGTTTGCGCAACGTTGTTGCCATTGCTACAGGCATCGTGGTGTCACGCTCGTCGTT
TGGTATGGCTTCATTCAGCTCCGGTTCCCAACGATCAAGGCGAGTTACATGATCCCCCATGTTGTGCAAA
AAAGCGGTTAGCTCCTTCGGTCCTCCGATCGTTGTCAGAAGTAAGTTGGCCGCAGTGTTATCACTCATGG
TTATGGCAGCACTGCATAATTCTCTTACTGTCATGCCATCCGTAAGATGCTTTTCTGTGACTGGTGAGTA
CTCAACCAAGTCATTCTGAGAATAGTGTATGCGGCGACCGAGTTGCTCTTGCCCGGCGTCAATACGGGAT
AATACCGCGCCACATAGCAGAACTTTAAAAGTGCTCATCATTGGAAAACGTTCTTCGGGGCGAAAACTCT
CAAGGATCTTACCGCTGTTGAGATCCAGTTCGATGTAACCCACTCGTGCACCCAACTGATCTTCAGCATC
TTTTACTTTCACCAGCGTTTCTGGGTGAGCAAAAACAGGAAGGCAAAATGCCGCAAAAAAGGGAATAAGG
GCGACACGGAAATGTTGAATACTCATACTCTTCCTTTTTCAATATTATTGAAGCATTTATCAGGGTTATT
GTCTCATGAGCGGATACATATTTGAATGTAGCTCCGAATTTCTCGAGGGCTTGTCGACGACGGCGGTCTC
CGTCGTCAGGATCATGAATTCGACCCGCCTGCCACCATGACCGAGTACAAGCCCACGGTGCGCCTCGCCA
CCCGCGACGACGTCCCCCGGGCCGTACGCACCCTCGCCGCCGCGTTCGCCGACTACCCCGCCACGCGCCA
CACCGTCGACCCGGACCGCCACATCGAGCGGGTCACCGAGCTGCAAGAACTCTTCCTCACGCGCGTCGGG
CTCGACATCGGCAAGGTGTGGGTCGCGGACGACGGCGCCGCGGTGGCGGTCTGGACCACGCCGGAGAGCG
TCGAAGCGGGGGCGGTGTTCGCCGAGATCGGCCCGCGCATGGCCGAGTTGAGCGGTTCCCGGCTGGCCGC
GCAGCAACAGATGGAAGGCCTCCTGGCGCCGCACCGGCCCAAGGAGCCCGCGTGGTTCCTGGCCACCGTC
GGCGTCTCGCCCGACCACCAGGGCAAGGGTCTGGGCAGCGCCGTCGTGCTCCCCGGAGTGGAGGCGGCCG
AGCGCGCCGGGGTGCCCGCCTTCCTGGAGACATCCGCGCCCCGCAACCTCCCCTTCTACGAGCGGCTCGG
CTTCACCGTCACCGCCGACGTCGAGGTGCCCGAAGGACCGCGCACCTGGTGCATGACCCGCAAGCCCGGT
GCCTGATACGCGTGAATTCACTCCTCAGGTGCAGGCTGCCTATCAGAAGGTGGTGGCTGGTGTGGCCAAT
GCCCTGGCTCACAAATACCACTGAGATCTTTTTCCCTCTGCCAAAAATTATGGGGACATCATGAAGCCCC
TTGAGCATCTGACTTCTGGCTAATAAAGGAAATTTATTTTCATTGCAATAGTGTGTTGGAATTTTTTGTG
TCTCTCACTCGGAAGGACATATGGGAGGGCAAATCATTTAAAACATCAGAATGAGTATTTGGTTTAGAGT
TTGGCAACATATGCCCATATGCTGGCTGCCATGAACAAAGGTTGGCTATAAAGAGGTCATCAGTATATGA
AACAGCCCCCTGCTGTCCATTCCTTATTCCATAGAAAAGCCTTGACTTGAGGTTAGATTTTTTTTATATT
TTGTTTTGTGTTATTTTTTTCTTTAACATCCCTAAAATTTTCCTTACATGTTTTACTAGCCAGATTTTTC
CTCCTCTCCTGACTACTCCCAGTCATAGCTGTCCCTCTTCTCTTATGGAGATCCCTCGACCTGCAGCCCA
AGCTTGAATTCTCTAGAATTACCCTGTTATCCCTATGCTTGGTTTACCGAGCTCTTATTGGTTTTCAAAC
TTCATTGACTGTGCCCAACGCGCCTGGGAGCTCACGGGGACAGCCCCCCCCCAAAGCCCCCAGGGATGTA
ATTACGTCCCTCCCCCGCTAGGGGGCAGCAGCGAGCCGCCCGGGGCTCCGCTCCGGTCCGGCGCTCCCCC
CGCATCCCCGAGCCGGCAGCGTGCGGGGACAGCCCGGGCACGGGGAAGGTGGCACGGGATCGCTTTCCTC
TGAACGCTTCTCGCTGCTCTTTGAGCCTGCAGACACCTGGGGGGATACGGGGAAAAAGCTAGGCTGAAAG
ACCGGTTCTTAGAATGACACGCGCCTGGGAGCTCACGGGGACAGCCCCCCCCCAAAGCCCCCAGGGATGT
AATTACGTCCCTCCCCCGCTAGGGGGCAGCAGCGAGCCGCCCGGGGCTCCGCTCCGGTCCGGCGCTCCCC
CCGCATCCCCGAGCCGGCAGCGTGCGGGGACAGCCCGGGCACGGGGAAGGTGGCACGGGATCGCTTTCCT
CTGAACGCTTCTCGCTGCTCTTTGAGCCTGCAGACACCTGGGGGGATACGGGGAAAAAGCTAACTTCTGA
GACGACAACTTTGTATAGAAAAGTTGGCTCCGAATTCGCCCTTGACAGCAGAGATCCAGTTTGGTTAATT
AATTGGCTCCGGTGCCCGTCAGTGGGCAGAGCGCACATCGCCCACAGTCCCCGAGAAGTTGTGGGGAGGG
GTCGGCAATTGAACCGGTGCCTAGAGAAGGTGGCGCGGGGTAAACTGGGAAAGTGATGTCGTGTACTGGC
TCCGCCTTTTTCCCGAGGGTGGGGGAGAACCGTATATAAGTGCAGTAGTCGCCGTGAACGTTCTTTTTCG
CAACGGGTTTGCCGCCAGAACACAGGTAAGTGCCGTGTGTGGTTCCCGCGGGCCTGGCCTCTTTACGGGT
TATGGCCCTTGCGTGCCTTGAATTACTTCCACCTGGCTGCAGTACGTGATTCTTGATCCCGAGCTTCGGG
TTGGAAGTGGGTGGGAGAGTTCGAGGCCTTGCGCTTAAGGAGCCCCTTCGCCTCGTGCTTGAGTTGAGGC
CTGGCCTGGGCGCTGGGGCCGCCGCGTGCGAATCTGGTGGCACCTTCGCGCCTGTCTCGCTGCTTTCGAT
AAGTCTCTAGCCATTTAAAATTTTTGATGACCTGCTGCGACGCTTTTTTTCTGGCAAGATAGTCTTGTAA
ATGCGGGCCAAGATCTGCACACTGGTATTTCGGTTTTTGGGGCCGCGGGCGGCGACGGGGCCCGTGCGTC
CCAGCGCACATGTTCGGCGAGGCGGGGCCTGCGAGCGCGGCCACCGAGAATCGGACGGGGGTAGTCTCAA
GCTGGCCGGCCTGCTCTGGTGCCTGGCCTCGCGCCGCCGTGTATCGCCCCGCCCTGGGCGGCAAGGCTGG
CCCGGTCGGCACCAGTTGCGTGAGCGGAAAGATGGCCGCTTCCCGGCCCTGCTGCAGGGAGCTCAAAATG
GAGGACGCGGCGCTCGGGAGAGCGGGCGGGTGAGTCACCCACACAAAGGAAAAGGGCCTTTCCGTCCTCA
GCCGTCGCTTCATGTGACTCCACGGAGTACCGGGCGCCGTCCAGGCACCTCGATTAGTTCTCGAGCTTTT
GGAGTACGTCGTCTTTAGGTTGGGGGGAGGGGTTTTATGCGATGGAGTTTCCCCACACTGAGTGGGTGGA
GACTGAAGTTAGGCCAGCTTGGCACTTGATGTAATTCTCCTTGGAATTTGCCCTTTTTGAGTTTGGATCT
TGGTTCATTCTCAAGCCTCAGACAGTGGTTCAAAGTTTTTTTCTTCCATTTCAGGTGTCGTGAGAAGGGC
GAATTCGACCCAAGTTTGTACAAAAAAGCAGGCTGGATCCAGGTGCCACCATGGTGAGCGAGCTGATTAA
GGAGAACATGCACATGAAGCTGTACATGGAGGGCACCGTGAACAACCACCACTTCAAGTGCACATCCGAG
GGCGAAGGCAAGCCCTACGAGGGCACCCAGACCATGAGAATCAAGGCGGTCGAGGGCGGCCCTCTCCCCT
TCGCCTTCGACATCCTGGCTACCAGCTTCATGTACGGCAGCAAAACCTTCATCAACCACACCCAGGGCAT
CCCCGACTTCTTTAAGCAGTCCTTCCCCGAGGGCTTCACATGGGAGAGAGTCACCACATACGAAGATGGG
GGCGTGCTGACCGCTACCCAGGACACCAGCCTCCAGGACGGCTGCCTCATCTACAACGTCAAGATCAGAG
GGGTGAACTTCCCATCCAACGGCCCTGTGATGCAGAAGAAAACACTCGGCTGGGAGGCCTCCACCGAGAC
ACTGTACCCCGCTGACGGCGGCCTGGAAGGCAGAGCCGACATGGCCCTGAAGCTCGTGGGCGGGGGCCAC
CTGATCTGCAACCTTAAGACCACATACAGATCCAAGAAACCCGCTAAGAACCTCAAGATGCCCGGCGTCT
ACTATGTGGACAGGAGACTGGAAAGAATCAAGGAGGCCGACAAAGAGACATACGTCGAGCAGCACGAGGT
GGCTGTGGCCAGATACTGCGACCTCCCTAGCAAACTGGGGCACAAACTTAATTGAGAATTCTACCACCCA
GCTTTCTTGTACAAAGTGGTACGTCTCAAGACCAGAGGTCTCTGCTTCCCTAGCGAGGATCTACACTGGC
TACTGAGAGGATCTACACTGGCTACTGAGAGGATCTACACTGGCTACTGAGAGGATCTACACTGGCTACT
GAGCAACCAGAAGAGACCTGTGCTTCACTCCTCAGGTGCAGGCTGCCTATCAGAAGGTGGTGGCTGGTGT
GGCCAATGCCCTGGCTCACAAATACCACTGAGATCTTTTTCCCTCTGCCAAAAATTATGGGGACATCATG
AAGCCCCTTGAGCATCTGACTTCTGGCTAATAAAGGAAATTTATTTTCATTGCAATAGTGTGTTGGAATT
TTTTGTGTCTCTCACTCGGAAGGACATATGGGAGGGCAAATCATTTAAAACATCAGAATGAGTATTTGGT
TTAGAGTTTGGCAACATATGCCCATATGCTGGCTGCCATGAACAAAGGTTGGCTATAAAGAGGTCATCAG
TATATGAAACAGCCCCCTGCTGTCCATTCCTTATTCCATAGAAAAGCCTTGACTTGAGGTTAGATTTTTT
TTATATTTTGTTTTGTGTTATTTTTTTCTTTAACATCCCTAAAATTTTCCTTACATGTTTTACTAGCCAG
ATTTTTCCTCCTCTCCTGACTACTCCCAGTCATAGCTGTCCCTCTTCTCTTATGGAGATCCCGAGCGGTG
CGTTTTTATGCTTGTAGTATTGTATAATGTTTTTAAGATCCAAGCTTCTGACCTCTTCTCTTCCTCCCAC
AGGGCCTCGAGACAATTGCATCGATGGTACCAGTGAAAGTCTGCAATGAATTCGAGTTGGCGCGCCTGTC
ATTCTAAATCTCTCTTTCAGCCTAAAGCTTTTTCCCCGTATCCCCCCAGGTGTCTGCAGGCTCAAAGAGC
AGCGAGAAGCGTTCAGAGGAAAGCGATCCCGTGCCACCTTCCCCGTGCCCGGGCTGTCCCCGCACGCTGC
CGGCTCGGGGATGCGGGGGGAGCGCCGGACCGGAGCGGAGCCCCGGGCGGCTCGCTGCTGCCCCCTAGCG
GGGGAGGGACGTAATTACATCCCTGGGGGCTTTGGGAGGGGGCTGTCCCCGTGAGCTCCCAGGCGCGCCT
GTCATTCTAAATCTCTCTTTCAGCCTAAAGCTTTTTCCCCGTATCCCCCCAGGTGTCTGCAGGCTCAAAG
AGCAGCGAGAAGCGTTCAGAGGAAAGCGATCCCGTGCCACCTTCCCCGTGCCCGGGCTGTCCCCGCACGC
TGCCGGCTCGGGGATGCGGGGGGAGCGCCGGACCGGAGCGGAGCCCCGGGCGGCTCGCTGCTGCCCCCTA
GCGGGGGAGGGACGTAATTACATCCCTGGGGGCTTTGGGGGGGGGCTGTCCCCGTGAGCTCCCAGGCGCG
CCAACTCGGTACCGTATCGATGTCGACGTTAACGCTAGTGATATCAACTTTGTATAGAAAAGTTGGCTCC
GAATTCGCCCTTGACAGCAGAGATCCAGTTTGGTTAATTAATTGGCTCCGGTGCCCGTCAGTGGGCAGAG
CGCACATCGCCCACAGTCCCCGAGAAGTTGTGGGGAGGGGTCGGCAATTGAACCGGTGCCTAGAGAAGGT
GGCGCGGGGTAAACTGGGAAAGTGATGTCGTGTACTGGCTCCGCCTTTTTCCCGAGGGTGGGGGAGAACC
GTATATAAGTGCAGTAGTCGCCGTGAACGTTCTTTTTCGCAACGGGTTTGCCGCCAGAACACAGGTAAGT
GCCGTGTGTGGTTCCCGCGGGCCTGGCCTCTTTACGGGTTATGGCCCTTGCGTGCCTTGAATTACTTCCA
CCTGGCTGCAGTACGTGATTCTTGATCCCGAGCTTCGGGTTGGAAGTGGGTGGGAGAGTTCGAGGCCTTG
CGCTTAAGGAGCCCCTTCGCCTCGTGCTTGAGTTGAGGCCTGGCCTGGGCGCTGGGGCCGCCGCGTGCGA
ATCTGGTGGCACCTTCGCGCCTGTCTCGCTGCTTTCGATAAGTCTCTAGCCATTTAAAATTTTTGATGAC
CTGCTGCGACGCTTTTTTTCTGGCAAGATAGTCTTGTAAATGCGGGCCAAGATCTGCACACTGGTATTTC
GGTTTTTGGGGCCGCGGGCGGCGACGGGGCCCGTGCGTCCCAGCGCACATGTTCGGCGAGGCGGGGCCTG
CGAGCGCGGCCACCGAGAATCGGACGGGGGTAGTCTCAAGCTGGCCGGCCTGCTCTGGTGCCTGGCCTCG
CGCCGCCGTGTATCGCCCCGCCCTGGGCGGCAAGGCTGGCCCGGTCGGCACCAGTTGCGTGAGCGGAAAG
ATGGCCGCTTCCCGGCCCTGCTGCAGGGAGCTCAAAATGGAGGACGCGGCGCTCGGGAGAGCGGGCGGGT
GAGTCACCCACACAAAGGAAAAGGGCCTTTCCGTCCTCAGCCGTCGCTTCATGTGACTCCACGGAGTACC
GGGCGCCGTCCAGGCACCTCGATTAGTTCTCGAGCTTTTGGAGTACGTCGTCTTTAGGTTGGGGGGAGGG
GTTTTATGCGATGGAGTTTCCCCACACTGAGTGGGTGGAGACTGAAGTTAGGCCAGCTTGGCACTTGATG
TAATTCTCCTTGGAATTTGCCCTTTTTGAGTTTGGATCTTGGTTCATTCTCAAGCCTCAGACAGTGGTTC
AAAGTTTTTTTCTTCCATTTCAGGTGTCGTGAGAAGGGCGAATTCGACCCAAGTTTGTACAAAAAAGCAG
GCTCGCCACCATGGTGAGCAAGGGCGAGGAGCTGTTCACCGGGGTGGTGCCCATCCTGGTCGAGCTGGAC
GGCGACGTAAACGGCCACAAGTTCAGCGTGAGGGGCGAGGGCGAGGGCGATGCCACCAACGGCAAGCTGA
CCCTGAAGTTCATCTGCACCACCGGCAAGCTGCCCGTGCCCTGGCCCACCCTCGTGACCACCCTGAGCCA
CGGCGTGCAGTGCTTCGCCCGCTACCCCGACCACATGAAGCAGCACGACTTCTTCAAGTCCGCCATGCCC
GAAGGCTACGTCCAGGAGCGCACCATCTTCTTCAAGGACGACGGCACCTACAAGACCCGCGCCGAGGTGA
AGTTCGAGGGCGACACCCTAGTGAACCGCATCGAGCTGAAGGGCGTCGACTTCAAGGAGGACGGCAACAT
CCTGGGGCACAAGCTGGAGTACAACTTCAACAGCCACAACATCTATATCATGGCCGTCAAGCAGAAGAAC
GGCATCAAGGTGAACTTCAAGATCCGCCACAACGTGGAGGACGGCAGCGTGCAGCTCGCCGACCACTACC
AGCAGAACACCCCCATCGGCGACGGCCCCGTGCTGCTGCCCGACAGCCACTACCTGAGCACCCAGTCCGT
GCTGAGCAAAGACCCCAACGAGAAGCGCGATCACATGGTCCTGCTGGAGTTCCGCACCGCCGCCGGGATC
ACTCTCGGCATGGACGAGCTGTACAAGTAATACCACCCAGCTTTCTTGTACAAAGTGGTACGCGTGAATT
CACTCCTCAGGTGCAGGCTGCCTATCAGAAGGTGGTGGCTGGTGTGGCCAATGCCCTGGCTCACAAATAC
CACTGAGATCTTTTTCCCTCTGCCAAAAATTATGGGGACATCATGAAGCCCCTTGAGCATCTGACTTCTG
GCTAATAAAGGAAATTTATTTTCATTGCAATAGTGTGTTGGAATTTTTTGTGTCTCTCACTCGGAAGGAC
ATATGGGAGGGCAAATCATTTAAAACATCAGAATGAGTATTTGGTTTAGAGTTTGGCAACATATGCCCAT
ATGCTGGCTGCCATGAACAAAGGTTGGCTATAAAGAGGTCATCAGTATATGAAACAGCCCCCTGCTGTCC
ATTCCTTATTCCATAGAAAAGCCTTGACTTGAGGTTAGATTTTTTTTATATTTTGTTTTGTGTTATTTTT
TTCTTTAACATCCCTAAAATTTTCCTTACATGTTTTACTAGCCAGATTTTTCCTCCTCTCCTGACTACTC
CCAGTCATAGCTGTCCCTCTTCTCTTATGGAGATCCCTCGACCTGCAGCCCAAGCTTGGCGTAATCATGG
TCATAGCTGTTTCCTGTGTGAAATTGTTATCCGCTCACAATTCCACACAACATACGAGCCGGAAGCATAA
AGTGTAAAGCCTGGGGTGCCTAATGAGTGAGCTAACTCACATTAATTGCGTTGCGCTCACTGCCCGCTTT
CCAGTCGGGAAACCTGTCGTGCCAGCGGATCGACAGTACTAAGCTTGGTCTAATACCCAATCTCTCGTCT
TATCCAGATGTTTTATACGCCTCTGGCCCGTGTCTCAAAATCTCTGATGTTACATTGCACAAGATAAAAT
AATATCATCATGAACAATAAAACTGTCTGCTTACATAAACAGTAATACAAGGGGTGTTATGAGCCATATT
CAACGGGAAACGTCGAGGCCGCGATTAAATTCCAACATGGATGCTGATTTATATGGGTATAAATGGGCTC
GCGATAATGTCGGGCAATCAGGTGCGACAATCTATCGCTTGTATGGGAAGCCCGATGCGCCAGAGTTGTT
TCTGAAACATGGCAAAGGTAGCGTTGCCAATGATGTTACAGATGAGATGGTCAGACTAAACTGGCTGACG
GAATTTATGCCTCTTCCGACCATCAAGCATTTTATCCGTACTCCTGATGATGCATGGTTACTCACCACTG
CGATCCCCGGAAAAACAGCATTCCAGGTATTAGAAGAATATCCTGATTCAGGTGAAAATATTGTTGATGC
GCTGGCAGTGTTCCTGCGCCGGTTGCATTCGATTCCTGTTTGTAATTGTCCTTTTAACAGCGATCGCGTA
TTTCGTCTCGCTCAGGCGCAATCACGAATGAATAACGGTTTGGTTGATGCGAGTGATTTTGATGACGAGC
GTAATGGCTGGCCTGTTGAACAAGTCTGGAAAGAAATGCATAAACTTTTGCCATTCTCACCGGATTCAGT
CGTCACTCATGGTGATTTCTCACTTGATAACCTTATTTTTGACGAGGGGAAATTAATAGGTTGTATTGAT
GTTGGACGAGTCGGAATCGCAGACCGATACCAGGATCTTGCCATCCTATGGAACTGCCTCGGTGAGTTTT
CTCCTTCATTACAGAAACGGCTTTTTCAAAAATATGGTATTGATAATCCTGATATGAATAAATTGCAGTT
TCATTTGATGCTCGATGAGTTTTTCTAATCAGAATTGGTTAATTGGTTGTAACACTGGCAGAGCATTACG
CTGACTTGACGGGACGGCGCAAGCTCATGACCAAAATCCCTTAACGTGAGTTACGCGTCGTTCCACTGAG
CGTCAGAGGTATCACTAGTATTACAGAGGTAAGTTATAACAGTCGCCTAACCC
