>Addgene plasmid #103368 | LSB-hsa-miR-222-5p | depositor partial sequence | sequence record 195786 | hsa-miR-222-5p target
AGGATCTACACTGGCTACTGAG
