>Addgene plasmid #103368 | LSB-hsa-miR-222-5p | addgene partial sequence | sequence record 272268 | mKate2-F 5'-ACCCGCTAAGAACCTCAAGA-3'
TCAAGGAGGCCGACAAAGAGACATACGTCGAGCAGCACGAGGTGGCTGTGGCCAGATACTGCGACCTCCC
TAGCAAACTGGGGCACAAACTTAATTGAGAATTCTACCACCCAGCTTTCTTGTACAAAGTGGTACGTCTC
AAGACCAGAGGTCTCTGCTTCCCTAGCGAGGATCTACACTGGCTACTGAGAGGATCTACACTGGCTACTG
AGAGGATCTACACTGGCTACTGAGAGGATCTACACTGGCTACTGAGCAACCAGAAGAGACCTGTGCTTCA
CTCCTCAGGTGCAGGCTGCCTATCAGAAGGTGGTGGCTGGTGTGGCCAATGCCCTGGCTCACAAATACCA
CTGAGATCTTTTTCCCTCTGCCAAAAATTATGGGGACATCATGAAGCCCCTTGAGCATCTGACTTCTGGC
TAATAAAGGAAATTTATTTTCATTGCAATAGTGTGTTGGAATTTTTTGTGTCTCTCACTCGGAAGGACAT
ATGGGAGGGCAAATCATTTAAAACATCAGAATGAGTATTTGGTTTAGAGTTTGGCAACATATGCCCATAT
GCTGGCTGCCATGAACAA
